>Addgene plasmid #63266 | pFusX1-48 | depositor partial sequence | sequence record 105050 | pFusX1_GTT
AGTCTTAAGCGTCTCCCCCTGAACCTGACCCCGGACCAAGTGGTGGCTATCGCCAGCAACAATGGCGGCA
AGCAAGCGCTCGAAACGGTGCAGCGGCTGTTGCCGGTGCTGTGCCAGGACCATGGCCTGACCCCGGACCA
AGTGGTGGCTATCGCCAGCAACGGTGGCGGCAAGCAAGCGCTCGAAACGGTGCAGCGGCTGTTGCCGGTG
CTGTGCCAGGACCATGGCCTGACCCCGGACCAAGTGGTGGCTATCGCCAGCAACGGTGGCGGCAAGCAAG
CGCTCGAAACGGTGCAGCGGCTGTTGCCGGTGCTGTGCCAGGACCATGGCCTGACGAGACGTC
