>Addgene plasmid #63266 | pFusX1-48 | depositor partial sequence | sequence record 105051 | FusX1
CGTCTCCCCCTGACCCCGGACCAAGTGGTGGCTATCGAGACCGGCGCCGCTACGGGCGCGTCCCATTCGC
CATTCAGGCTGCGCAACTGTTGGGAAGGGCGATCGGTGCGGGCTCTTCGCTATTACGCCAGCTGGCGAAA
GGGGGATGTGCTGCAAGGCGATTAAGTTGGGAACGCCAGGGTTTTCCCAGTCACGACGTTGTAAAACGAC
GGCCAGTGAGCGCGCGTAATCGACTCACTATAGGGCGAATTGGGTACCGGGCCCCCCCTCGAGGTCCTCC
AGCTTTTGTTCCCTTTAGTGAGGGTTAATTGCGCGCTTGGCGTAATCATGGTCATAGCTGTTTCCTGTGT
GAAATTGTTATCCGCTCACAATTCCACACAACATACGAGCCGGAAGCATAAAGTGTAAAGCCTGGGGTGC
CTAATGAGTGAGCTAACTCACATTAATTGCGTTGCGCTCACTGCCCGCTTTCCACCGGTGGTCTCTGGCG
GCAAGCAAGCGCTCGAAACGGTGCAGCGGCTGTTGCCGGTGCTGTGCCAGGACCATGGCCTGACGAGACG
TCTAGACCAGCCAGGACAGAAATGCCTCGACTTCGCTGCTACCCAAGGTTGCCGGGTGACGCACACCGTG
GAAACGGATGAAGGCACGAACCCAGTGGACATAAGCCTGTTCGGTTCGTAAGCTGTAATGCAAGTAGCGT
ATGCGCTCACGCAACTGGTCCAGAACCTTGACCGAACGCAGCGGTGGTAACGGCGCAGTGGCGGTTTTCA
TGGCTTGTTATGACTGTTTTTTTGGGGTACAGTCTATGCCTCGGGCATCCAAGCAGCAAGCGCGTTACGC
CGTGGGTCGATGTTTGATGTTATGGAGCAGCAACGATGTTACGCAGCAGGGCAGTCGCCCTAAAACAAAG
TTAAACATTATGAGGGAAGCGGTGATCGCCGAAGTATCGACTCAACTATCAGAGGTAGTTGGCGTCATCG
AGCGCCATCTCGAACCGACGTTGCTGGCCGTACATTTGTACGGCTCCGCAGTGGATGGCGGCCTGAAGCC
ACACAGTGATATTGATTTGCTGGTTACGGTGACCGTAAGGCTTGATGAAACAACGCGGCGAGCTTTGATC
AACGACCTTTTGGAAACTTCGGCTTCCCCTGGAGAGAGCGAGATTCTCCGCGCTGTAGAAGTCACCATTG
TTGTGCACGACGACATCATTCCGTGGCGTTATCCAGCTAAGCGCGAACTGCAATTTGGAGAATGGCAGCG
CAATGACATTCTTGCAGGTATCTTCGAGCCAGCCACGATCGACATTGATCTGGCTATCTTGCTGACAAAA
GCAAGAGAACATAGCGTTGCCTTGGTAGGTCCAGCGGCGGAGGAACTCTTTGATCCGGTTCCTGAACAGG
ATCTATTTGAGGCGCTAAATGAAACCTTAACGCTATGGAACTCGCCGCCCGACTGGGCTGGCGATGAGCG
AAATGTAGTGCTTACGTTGTCCCGCATTTGGTACAGCGCAGTAACCGGCAAAATCGCGCCGAAGGATGTC
GCTGCCGACTGGGCAATGGAGCGCCTGCCGGCCCAGTATCAGCCCGTCATACTTGAAGCTAGACAGGCTT
ATCTTGGACAAGAAGAAGATCGCTTGGCCTCGCGCGCAGATCAGTTGGAAGAATTTGTCCACTACGTGAA
AGGCGAGATCACCAAGGTAGTCGGCAAATAACCCTCGAGCCACCCATGACCAAAATCCCTTAACGTGAGT
TACGCGTCGTTCCACTGAGCGTCAGACCCCGTAGAAAAGATCAAAGGATCTTCTTGAGATCCTTTTTTTC
TGCGCGTAATCTGCTGCTTGCAAACAAAAAAACCACCGCTACCAGCGGTGGTTTGTTTGCCGGATCAAGA
GCTACCAACTCTTTTTCCGAAGGTAACTGGCTTCAGCAGAGCGCAGATACCAAATACTGTCCTTCTAGTG
TAGCCGTAGTTAGGCCACCACTTCAAGAACTCTGTAGCACCGCCTACATACCTCGCTCTGCTAATCCTGT
TACCAGTGGCTGCTGCCAGTGGCGATAAGTCGTGTCTTACCGGGTTGGACTCAAGACGATAGTTACCGGA
TAAGGCGCAGCGGTCGGGCTGAACGGGGGGTTCGTGCACACAGCCCAGCTTGGAGCGAACGACCTACACC
GAACTGAGATACCTACAGCGTGAGCATTGAGAAAGCGCCACGCTTCCCGAAGGGAGAAAGGCGGACAGGT
ATCCGGTAAGCGGCAGGGTCGGAACAGGAGAGCGCACGAGGGAGCTTCCAGGGGGAAACGCCTGGTATCT
TTATAGTCCTGTCGGGTTTCGCCACCTCTGACTTGAGCGTCGATTTTTGTGATGCTCGTCAGGGGGGCGG
AGCCTATGGAAAAACGCCAGCAACGCGGCCTTTTTACGGTTCCTGGCCTTTTGCTGGCCTTTTGCTCACA
TGTTCTTTCCTGCGTTATCCCCTGATTCTGTGGATAACCGTATTACCGCCTTTGAGTGAGCTGATACCGC
TCGCCGCAGCCGAACGACCGAGCGCAGCGAGTCAGTGAGCGAGGAAGCGGAAGAGCGCCCAATACGCAAA
CCGCCTCTCCCCGCGCGTTGGCCGATTCATTAATGCAGCTGGCACGACAGGTTTCCCGACTGGAAAGCGG
GCAGTGAGCGCAACGCAATTAATACGCGTACCGCTAGCCAGGAAGAGTTTGTAGAAACGCAAAAAGGCCA
TCCGTCAGGATGGCCTTCTGCTTAGTTTGATGCCTGGCAGTTTATGGCGGGCGTCCTGCCCGCCACCCTC
CGGGCCGTTGCTTCACAACGTTCAAATCCGCTCCCGGCGGATTTGTCCTACTCAGGAGAGCGTTCACCGA
CAAACAACAGATAAAACGAAAGGCCCAGTCTTCCGACTGAGCCTTTCGTTTTATTTGATGCCTGGCAGTT
CCCTACTCTCGCGTTAACGCTAGCATGGATGTTTTCCCAGTCACGACGTTGTAAAACGACGGCCAGTCTT
AAG
