>Addgene plasmid #63266 | pFusX1-48 | addgene partial sequence | sequence record 114301 | pCR8_R1 5'-cgaaccgaacaggcttatgt-3'
GTCACCCGGCAACCTTGGGTAGCAGCGAAGTCGAGGCATTTCTGTCCTGGCTGGTCTAGACGTCTCGTCA
GGCCATGGTCCTGGCACAGCACCGGCAACAGCCGCTGCACCGTTTCGAGCGCTTGCTTGCCGCCACCGTT
GCTGGCGATAGCCACCACTTGGTCCGGGGTCAGGCCATGGTCCTGGCACAGCACCGGCAACAGCCGCTGC
ACCGTTTCGAGCGCTTGCTTGCCGCCACCGTTGCTGGCGATAGCCACCACTTGGTCCGGGGTCAGGCCAT
GGTCCTGGCACAGCACCGGCAACAGCCGCTGCACCGTTTCGAGCGCTTGCTTGCCGCCATTGTTGCTGGC
GATAGCCACCACTTGGTCCGGGGTCAGGTTCAGGGGGAGACGCTTAAGACTGGCCGTCGTTTTACAACGT
CGTGACTGGGAAAACATCCATGCTAGCGTTAACGCGAGAGTAGGGAACTGCCAGGCATCAAATAAAACGA
AAGGCTCAGTCGGAAGACTGGGCCTTTCGTTTTATCTGTTGTTTGTCGGTGAACGCTCTCCTGAGTAGGA
CAAATCCGCCGGGAGCGGATTTGAACGTTGTGAAGCAACGGCCCGGAGGGTGGCGGGCAGGACGCCCGCC
ATAAACTGCCAGGCATCAAACTAAGCAGAAGGCCATCCTGACGGATGGCCTTTTTGCGTTTCTACAAA
