[The description below was written by a language model from this plasmid's Addgene catalogue record.]
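Description:
pFusX1-48 is a bacterial library plasmid from the FusX TALE assembly system, a kit designed for rapid one-step construction of custom TAL effector arrays. It is built on the FusX1 backbone (about 3 kb without insert), is maintained at high copy number in standard E. coli cloning strains, and is selected with spectinomycin. The record provides no feature table, so the origin of replication and other backbone elements are not stated. The use of pCR8-type sequencing primers suggests a pCR8-related backbone, but the record does not say this.

The insert is a synthetic, pre-assembled trimer of TALE repeats carrying the repeat-variable diresidues NN, NG and NG. Under the standard TALE code these recognise G, T and T respectively, which matches the alternative name X1_GTT. This module occupies RVD positions 1 to 3 of the final array. It was cloned through BsaI sites that were destroyed in the process, consistent with Golden Gate-style assembly using a type IIS enzyme, in which cleavage outside the recognition site leaves defined overhangs and allows seamless, ordered joining of repeats.

The plasmid carries no expression cassette of its own according to the record and is not a functional nuclease. It serves as one member of a set of trimer plasmids for the first position of the array. A user picks the trimer matching the first three bases of the target site and combines it with modules for the later positions and a receiver vector to build a complete TALEN or other TALE fusion for genome editing.
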