Addgene plasmid #63266: pFusX1-48
Purpose: Encodes RVD positions 1-3 in TALEN assembly
Depositing lab: Stephen Ekker. Depositing organization: Mayo Foundation for Medical Education and Research. Publication: FusX: A rapid one-step TALE assembly system for genome science. Ma AC, McNulty MS, Tanya PL, Jarryd CM, Martinez-Galvez G, Argue DP, Lee HB, Urban MD, Bullard CE, Blackburn PR, Man TK, Clark KJ, Ekker SC. Hum Gene Ther. 2016 Jun;27(6):451-63. doi: 10.1089/hum.2015.172 PubMed 26854857.
Backbone
  Vector backbone: FusX1
  Backbone size w/o insert (bp): 3013
  Vector type: TALEN
Growth in bacteria
  Bacterial resistance: Spectinomycin, 50 μg/mL
  Growth temperature: 37°C
  Growth strain: DH5alpha
  Copy number: High Copy
Gene/Insert
  Gene/Insert name: NN NG NG (alt name: X1_GTT)
  Species: Synthetic
  Mutation: none
  Cloning method: Restriction Enzyme; 5′ cloning site BsaI (destroyed during cloning); 3′ cloning site BsaI (destroyed during cloning)
  Sequencing primers: 5′ pCR8_F1; 3′ pCR8_R1
Terms and licenses: Academic/Nonprofit Terms; Industry Terms: Not Available to Industry
How to cite: pFusX1-48 was a gift from Stephen Ekker (Addgene plasmid # 63266 ; http://n2t.net/addgene:63266 ; RRID:Addgene_63266)
